>Addgene plasmid #225197 | pAX1_HS∆P2 | addgene full sequence | sequence record 446752 | Addgene NGS Result
TTTCAAAGATGACGGGAACTACAAGACACGTGCTGAAGTCAAGTTTGAAGGTGATACCCTTGTTAATAGA
ATCGAGTTAAAAGGTATTGATTTTAAAGAAGATGGAAACATTCTTGGACACAAATTGGAATACAACTATA
ACTCACACAATGTATACATCATGGCAGACAAACAAAAGAATGGAATCAAAGTTAACTTCAAAATTAGACA
CAACATTGAAGATGGAAGCGTTCAACTAGCAGACCATTATCAACAAAATACTCCAATTGGCGATGGCCCT
GTCCTTTTACCAGACAACCATTACCTGTCCACACAATCTGCCCTTTCGAAAGATCCCAACGAAAAGAGAG
ACCACATGGTCCTTCTTGAGTTTGTAACAGCTGCTGGGATTACACATGGCATGGATGAACTATACAAATA
AGCGAGCTCGTTTAAACGCTAGCTTAATTAGCTGAGCTTGGACTCCTGTTGATAGATCCAGTAATGACCT
CAGAACTCCATCTGGATTTGTTCAGAACGCTCGGTTGCCGCCGGGCGTTTTTTATTGGTGAGAATCCAAG
CTAGACTGCGATGAGTGGCAGGGCGGGGCGTAATTTTTTTAAGGCAGTTATTGGTGCCCTTAAACGCCTG
GGGTAATGACTCTCTAGCTTGAGGCATCAAATAAAACGAAAGGCTCAGTCGAAAGACTGGGCCTTTCGTT
TTATCTGTTGTTTGTCGGTGAACGCTCTCCTGAGTAGGACAAATCCGCCGCTAGGAGTCGCGAGTTTAAA
CCCCGATGTCAGCCAGAGTGCCAGACTTAATATCATCATCCCGATCAATGCGCAGGACATCGTGACCAGG
ATGACATTACGTGTCCCAAAGCGTTTCACTAACCACGCCGAGCAGAGAATACCGCTCATCGAACCGATCG
ACAGACCAAAGAGAACACCGCCCATTTCAGCGATCGAGACAGAGAGAATATCGCGGATAGCAGGCGTACG
GGTTGCCCAGGACGCCATTAACAGGCCTGGCAAAAAGAAGAACATAAACAGCGCCCAGGTTCGGCGTTTC
AATGCATTACGTGAAGAATTTACGGTCATAGATCACGTCAAAATAAGAAGAGGGAAGACAACATTAGCAA
GGTTGTGTACATTTGTACACAATTGCAGACAGAGGAAATGACATGCGTCGCGCTAACGATCCGCAACGGC
GAGAAAAAATTATCCAGGCCACGCTGGAGGCGGTGAAACTTTACGGAATACATGCTGTTACGCACCGCAA
AATTGCTACCCTTGCCGGGGTACCGTTGGGATCGATGACCTACTATTTTTCAGGAATTGATGAGTTGTTG
CTGGAGGCGTTCAGCAGTTTTACTGAGATTATGTCCCGGCAATATCAGGCATTTTTTAGCGATGTTAGTG
ATGCTCAAGGCGCATGCCAGGCTATCACCGATATGATCTACAGCTCACAGGTTGCAAAGCCGGATAATAT
GGAGCTGATGTACCAGCTCTACGCGCTGGCTAGCCGAAAACCGCTATTAAAAACGGTAATGCAAAACTGG
ATGCAGCGCAGTCAGCAAACGCTCGAACAATGGTTTGAACCCGGAACCGCCCGCGCGCTTGATGCGTTTA
TTGAGGGGATGACGCTGCATTTTGTCACCGACCGTAAGCCGCTATCGCGCGAGGAGATTTTGAGGATGGT
TGAGAGGGTTGCAGGGTAGTAGATAAATTTTAGATAACAAAAAACCCATCAACCTTGAACCGAAATGGCG
GGGTTGATGGGCTCCACAAAATGGGGACATCAAAGAAAAGCAGTGGCACTAATTAAGACTGATGCCCTGC
GGAAAAGTTCTGCGGTTGTGCAAAAAAATTTCATTTTCAGGGCAACTTCAGTTTTATCCTAATCCTGGCC
ATACCATGACGATGATTGTCCCTGCCAGCGTCAGCAGGACGTTGGCGATTGCATAGGTGCCCGCATAGCC
CAGCGCCGGGATGTTACTGCGAGCTGTATCACTGATGATCTCCATTGCCGGCGCGCAGGTACGTGCGCCC
ATCATTGCGCCGAACAACAGCGCGCGGTTCATTCGCAATACATAAGCACCGAACAAGAAACAGATAACCA
CGGGCACCAGACTGACAATCAATCCGGCAATCAACATCTGACCGCCAATCGCGCCCAGGCCGTTATTAAT
ACCGCTACCGGCGCTCAGACCAACGCCTGCCATAAACACCATCAAGCCGAACTCTTTCACCATGCTTAAT
GCACCCTGCGGAATGTAACCGAAGGTCGGGTGGTTAGCACGCATAAAGCCCAGCATAATTCCGGCGAATA
ACAACCCGGCAGCGTTCCCCATGCCGAAACTGAATGTGCTGAACTGGAAGGTGATCATCCCGATCATCAG
CCCAATAACAAAGAAGGCGCAAAATGCCAGCAGGTCAGTGACCTGGCTGTGAATCGAGATAAAGCCGATG
CGATCGGCGATGGTTTTTACGCGACGGGCATCACCGCTGACTTGTAAAACGTCACCTTTGTTAAGCACGA
CGTTGTCATCTATCGGCATCTCAATCTGGCTACGAATGACGCGGTTAAGGAAGCAACCGTGATCGGTCAA
CTTCAGTTGTGCGAGACGTTTACCTACAGCGTTATGGTTTTTAACGACCACTTCTTCAGTGACGATACGC
ATGTCGAGAAGGTCACGATCGAAAACTTCTTTACCGTTACGGAAGCTGGGATCGAGGGGGTCGACCAGAC
TCGAGTGGAGGCCGGCCCCTAGGACGACTGCAGCCCGCTTACGCAGGGCATCCATTTATTACTCAACCGT
AACCGATTTTGCCAGGTTACGCGGCTGGTCCTCTAGCTGGCGTAATAGCGAAGAGGCCCGCACCGATCGC
CCTTCCCAACAGTTGCGCAGCCTGAATGGCGAATGGCGCCTGATGCGGTATTTTCTCCTTACGCATCTGT
GCGGTATTTCACACCGCATATGGTGCACTCTCAGTACAATCTGCTCTGATGCCGCATAGTTAAGCCAGCC
CCGACACCCGCCAACACCCGCTGACGCGCCCTGACGGGCTTGTCTGCTCCCGGCATCCGCTTACAGACAA
GCTGTGACCGTCTCCGGGAGCTGCATGTGTCAGAGGTTTTCACCGTCATCACCGAAACGCGCGAGACGAA
AGGGCCTCGTGATACGCCTATTTTTATAGGTTAATGTCATGATAATAATGGTTTCTTAGACGTCAGGTGG
CACTTTTCGGGGAAATGTACGCGGAACCCCTATTTGTTTATTTTTCTAAATACATTCAAATATGTATCCG
CTCATGAGACAATAACCCTGATAAATGCTTCAATAATATTGAAAAAGGAAGAGTATGAGTATTCAACATT
TCCGTGTCGCCCTTATTCCCTTTTTTGCGGCATTTTGCCTTCCTGTTTTTGCTCACCCAGAAACGCTGGT
GAAAGTAAAAGATGCTGAAGATCAGTTGGGTGCACGAGTGGGTTACATCGAACTGGATCTCAACAGCGGT
AAGATCCTTGAGAGTTTTCGCCCCGAAGAACGTTTTCCAATGATGAGCACTTTTAAAGTTCTGCTATGTG
GCGCGGTATTATCCCGTATTGACGCCGGGCAAGAGCAACTCGGTCGCCGCATACACTATTCTCAGAATGA
CTTGGTTGAGTACTCACCAGTCACAGAAAAGCATCTTACGGATGGCATGACAGTAAGAGAATTATGCAGT
GCTGCCATAACCATGAGTGATAACACTGCGGCCAACTTACTTCTGACAACGATCGGAGGACCGAAGGAGC
TAACCGCTTTTTTGCACAACATGGGGGATCATGTAACTCGCCTTGATCGTTGGGAACCGGAGCTGAATGA
AGCCATACCAAACGACGAGCGTGACACCACGATGCCTGTAGCAATGGCAACAACGTTGCGCAAACTATTA
ACTGGCGAACTACTTACTCTAGCTTCCCGGCAACAATTAATAGACTGGATGGAGGCGGATAAAGTTGCAG
GACCACTTCTGCGCTCGGCCCTTCCGGCTGGCTGGTTTATTGCTGATAAATCTGGAGCCGGTGAGCGTGG
GTCTCGCGGTATCATTGCAGCACTGGGGCCAGATGGTAAGCCCTCCCGTATCGTAGTTATCTACACGACG
GGGAGTCAGGCAACTATGGATGAACGAAATAGACAGATCGCTGAGATAGGTGCCTCACTGATTAAGCATT
GGTAACTGTCAGACCAAGTTTACTCATATATACTTTAGATTGATTTAAAACTTCATTTTTAATTTAAAAG
GATCTAGGTGAAGATCCTTTTTGATAATCTCATGACCAAAATCCCTTAACGTGAGTTTTCGTTCCACTGA
GCGTCAGACCCCGTAGAAAAGATCAAAGGATCTTCTTGAGATCCTTTTTTTCTGCGCGTAATCTGCTGCT
TGCAAACAAAAAAACCACCGCTACCAGCGGTGGTTTGTTTGCCGGATCAAGAGCTACCAACTCTTTTTCC
GAAGGTAACTGGCTTCAGCAGAGCGCAGATACCAAATACTGTTCTTCTAGTGTAGCCGTAGTTAGGCCAC
CACTTCAAGAACTCTGTAGCACCGCCTACATACCTCGCTCTGCTAATCCTGTTACCAGCCGGTTGTCAGC
CGTTAAGTGTTCCTGTGTCACTCAAAATTGCTTTGAGAGGCTCTAAGGGCTTCTCAGTGCGTTACATCCC
TGGCTTGTTGTCCACAACCGTTAAACCTTAAAAGCTCATGACCAAAATCCCTTAACGTGAGTTTTCGTTC
CACTGAGCGTCAGACCCCGTTGATGATACCGCTGCCTTACTGGGTGCATTAGCCAGTCTGAATGACCTGT
CACGGGATAATCCGAAGTGGTCAGACTGGAAAATCAGAGGGCAGGAACTGCTGAACAGCAAAAAGTCAGA
TAGCACCACATAGCAGACCCGCCATAAAACGCCCTGAGAAGCCCGTGACGGGCTTTTCTTGTATTATGGG
TAGTTTCCTTGCATGAATCCATAAAAGGCGCCTGTAGTGCCATTTACCCCCATTCACTGCCAGAGCCGTG
AGCGCAGCGAACTGAATGTCACGAAAAAGACAGCGACTCAGGTGCCTGATGGTCGGAGACAAAAGGAATA
TTCAGCGATTTGCCCGATTGCGGCCGCAACCGAGCTTGCGAGGGTGCTACTTAAGCCTTTAGGGTTTTAA
GGTCTGTTTTGTAGAGGAGCAAACAGCGTTTGCGACATCCTTTTGTAATACTGCGGAACTGACTAAAGTA
GTGAGTTATACACAGGGCTGGGATCTATTCTTTTTATCTTTTTTTATTCTTTCTTTATTCTATAAATTAT
AACCACTTGAATATAAACAAAAAAAACACACAAAGGTCTAGCGGAATTTACAGAGGGTCTAGCAGAATTT
ACAAGTTTTCCAGCAAAGGTCTAGCAGAATTTACAGATACCCACAACTCAAAGGAAAAGGACTAGTAATT
ATCATTGACTAGCCCATCTCAATTGGTATAGTGATTAAAATCACCTAGACCAATTGAGATGTATGTCTGA
ATTAGTTGTTTTCAAAGCAAATGAACTAGCGATTAGTCGCTATGACTTAACGGAGCATGAAACCAAGCTA
ATTTTATGCTGTGTGGCACTACTCAACCCCACGATTGAAAACCCTACAAGGAAAGAACGGACGGTATCGT
TCACTTATAACCAATACGTTCAGATGATGAACATCAGTAGGGAAAATGCTTATGGTGTATTAGCTAAAGC
AACCAGAGAGCTGATGACGAGAACTGTGGAAATCAGGAATCCTTTGGTTAAAGGCTTTGAGATTTTCCAG
TGGACAAACTATGCCAAGTTCTCAAGCGAAAAATTAGAATTAGTTTTTAGTGAAGAGATATTGCCTTATC
TTTTCCAGTTAAAAAAATTCATAAAATATAATCTGGAACATGTTAAGTCTTTTGAAAACAAATACTCTAT
GAGGATTTATGAGTGGTTATTAAAAGAACTAACACAAAAGAAAACTCACAAGGCAAATATAGAGATTAGC
CTTGATGAATTTAAGTTCATGTTAATGCTTGAAAATAACTACCATGAGTTTAAAAGGCTTAACCAATGGG
TTTTGAAACCAATAAGTAAAGATTTAAACACTTACAGCAATATGAAATTGGTGGTTGATAAGCGAGGCCG
CCCGACTGATACGTTGATTTTCCAAGTTGAACTAGATAGACAAATGGATCTCGTAACCGAACTTGAGAAC
AACCAGATAAAAATGAATGGTGACAAAATACCAACAACCATTACATCAGATTCCTACCTACATAACGGAC
TAAGAAAAACACTACACGATGCTTTAACTGCAAAAATTCAGCTCACCAGTTTTGAGGCAAAATTTTTGAG
TGACATGCAAAGTAAGTATGATCTCAATGGTTCGTTCTCATGGCTCACGCAAAAACAACGAACCACACTA
GAGAACATACTGGCTAAATACGGAAGGATCTGAGGTTCTTATGGCTCTTGTATCTATCAGTGAAGCATCA
AGACTAACAAACAAAAGTAGAACAACTGTTCACCGTTACATATCAAAGGGAAAACTGTCCATACCCATGT
AAAACTTAAAACCTTAGAGGCTATTTAAGTTGCTGATTTATATTAATTTTATTGTTCAAACATGAGAGCT
TAGTACGTGAAACATGAGAGCTTAGTACGTTAGCCATGAGAGCTTAGTACGTTAGCCATGAGGGTTTAGT
TCGTTAAACATGAGAGCTTAGTACGTTAAACTTGAGAGCTTAGTACGTGAAACATGAGAGCTTAGTACGT
ACTATCAACAGGTTGAACTGCCCATGTTCTTTCCTGCGTTATCAGAGCTTATCGGCCAGCCTCGCAGAGC
AGGATTCCCGTTGAGCACCGCCAGGTGCGAATAAGGGACAGTGAAGAAGGAACACCCGCTCGCGGGTGGG
CCTACTTCACCTATCCTGCCCGGCTGACGCCGTTGGATACACCAAGGAAAGTCTACACGAACCCTTTGGC
AAAATCCTGTATATCGTGCGAAAAAGGATGGATATACCGAAAAAATCGCTATAATGACCCCGAAGCAGGG
TTATGCAGCGGAAAGTATACCTTAAGGAATCCCCTGATACCGCTCGCCGCAGCCGAACGACCGAGCGCAG
CGGGTCAGTGAGCGAGGAAGCGGAAGAGAATTCCAAGATCCCCTGATTCCCTTTGTCAACAGCAATGGAT
CGAATTGACATAAGCCTGTTCGGTTCGTAAACTGTAATGCAAGTAGCGTATGCGCTCACGCAACTGGTCC
AGAACCTTGACCGAACGCAGCGGTGGTAACGGCGCAGTGGCGGTTTTCATGGCTTGTTATGACTGTTTTT
TTGTACAGTCTATGCCTCGGGCATCCAAGCAGCAAGCGCGTTACGCCGTGGGTCGATGTTTGATGTTATG
GAGCAGCAACGATGTTACGCAGCAGCAACGATGTTACGCAGCAGGGCAGTCGCCCTAAAACAAAGTTAGG
TGGCTCAAGTATGGGCATCATTCGCACATGTAGGCTCGGCCCTGACCAAGTCAAATCCATGCGGGCTGCT
CTTGATCTTTTCGGTCGTGAGTTCGGAGACGTAGCCACCTACTCCCAACATCAGCCGGACTCCGATTACC
TCGGGAACTTGCTCCGTAGTAAGACATTCATCGCGCTTGCTGCCTTCGACCAAGAAGCGGTTGTTGGCGC
TCTCGCGGCTTACGTTCTGCCCAAGTTTGAGCAGCCGCGTAGTGAGATCTATATCTATGATCTCGCAGTC
TCCGGCGAGCACCGGAGGCAGGGCATTGCCACCGCGCTCATCAATCTCCTCAAGCATGAGGCCAACGCGC
TTGGTGCTTATGTGATCTACGTGCAAGCAGATTACGGTGACGATCCCGCAGTGGCTCTCTATACAAAGTT
GGGCATACGGGAAGAAGTGATGCACTTTGATATCGACCCAAGTACCGCCACCTAACTCTAGACAATATCG
ATACCTGTGACGGAAGATCACTTCGCAGAATAAATAAATCCTGGTGTCCCTGTTGATACCGGGAAGCCCT
GGGCCAACTTTTGGCGAAAATGAGACGTTGATCGGCACGTAAGAGGTTCCAACTTTCACCATAATGAAAT
AAGATCACTACCGGGCGTATTTTTTGAGTTGTCGAGATTTTCAGGAGCTAAGGAAGCTAAAATGGAGAAA
AAAATCACTGGATATACCACCGTTGATATATCCCAATGGCATCGTAAAGAACATTTTGAGGCATTTCAGT
CAGTTGCTCAATGTACCTATAACCAGACCGTTCAGCTGGATATTACGGCCTTTTTAAAGACCGTAAAGAA
AAATAAGCACAAGTTTTATCCGGCCTTTATTCACATTCTTGCCCGCCTGATGAATGCTCATCCGGAATTA
CGTATGGCAATGAAAGACGGTGAGCTGGTGATATGGGATAGTGTTCACCCTTGTTACACCGTTTTCCATG
AGCAAACTGAAACGTTTTCATCGCTCTGGAGTGAATACCACGACGATTTCCGGCAGTTTCTACACATATA
TTCGCAAGATGTGGCGTGTTACGGTGAAAACCTGGCCTATTTCCCTAAAGGGGTTATTGAGAATATGTTT
TTCGTCTCAGCCAATCCCTGGGTGAGTTTCACCAGTTTTGATTTAAACGTGGCCAATATGGACAACTTCT
TCGCCCCCGTTTTCACCATGGGCAAATATTATACGCAAGGCGACAAGGTGCTGATGCCGCTGGCGATTCA
GGTTCATCATGCCGTTTGTGATGGCTTCCATGTCGGCAGAATGCTTAATGAATTACAACAGTACTGCGAT
GAACTAGTCTTTGGCAGTTTATTCTTGACATGTAGTGAGGGGGCTGGTATAATCACATAGTACTGTTCGG
GTACCTAGAATTAAAGAGGAGAAATTAAGCATGCGTAAAGGAGAAGAACTTTTCACTGGAGTTGTCCCAA
TTCTTGTTGAATTAGATGGTGATGTTAATGGGCACAAATTTTCTGTCAGTGGAGAGGGTGAAGGTGATGC
AACATACGGAAAACTTACCCTTAAATTTATTTGCACTACTGGAAAACTACCTGTTCCATGGCCAACACTT
GTCACTACTTTCGGTTATGGTGTTCAATGCTTTGCGAGATACCCAGATCATATGAAACAGCATGACTTTT
TCAAGAGTGCCATGCCCGAAGGTTATGTACAGGAAAGAACTATATT
Features (pLannotate 1.2.2; 23 found; start..end, strand, type, name):
    461..555     +  terminator     lambda t0 terminator: transcription terminator from phage lambda
    565..594     +  CDS            CmR (fragment): chloramphenicol acetyltransferase confers resistance to chloramphenicol
    658..744     +  terminator     rrnB T1 terminator: Escherichia coli rrnB; transcription terminator T1 from the E. coli rrnB gene
    774..1079    -  CDS            ybjJ (fragment): YBJJ_ECOLI - Experimental evidence at protein level: Swiss-Prot protein existence level 1. From Escherichia coli (strain K12).
   1163..1696    +  CDS            rcdA: RCDA_ECOLI - Also known as ybjK. Experimental evidence at protein level: Swiss-Prot protein existence level 1. Regulates the expression of a number of genes involved in biofilm formation and stress response. Target genes include six stress- response transcriptional regulators: csgD, which is a master regulator of biofilm formation, appY, sxy, ycgF, fimB and rcdA itself. This indicates that a large number of genes must be regulated indirectly via these transcriptional regulators. Acts by binding to the upstream region of its target genes. From Escherichia coli (strain K12).
   1715..1793    -  ncRNA          RybB: Accession: RF00110 - RybB RNA
   1877..2716    -  CDS            ybjL (fragment): YBJL_ECO24 - Protein inferred from homology: Swiss-Prot protein existence level 3. From Escherichia coli O139:H28 (strain E24377A / ETEC).
   2835..2903    +  CDS            lacZα (fragment): LacZα fragment of β-galactosidase; lacZ fragment
   2909..3008    -  misc_feature   bom (fragment): basis of mobility region from pBR322
   3110..3145    -  CDS            rop (fragment): Rop protein, which maintains plasmids at low copy number; rop
   3240..3344    +  promoter       AmpR promoter: bla
   3345..4205    +  CDS            AmpR: β-lactamase; bla; confers resistance to ampicillin, carbenicillin, and related antibiotics
   4376..4608    +  rep_origin     ori (fragment): high-copy-number ColE1/pMB1/pBR322/pUC origin of replication
   4614..4726    -  rep_origin     R6K γ ori (fragment): γ replication origin from E. coli plasmid R6K; requires the R6K initiator protein pi for replication
   5253..5475    +  rep_origin     pSC101 ori: low-copy replication origin that requires the Rep101 protein
   5523..6473    +  CDS            Rep101(Ts): temperature-sensitive version of the RepA protein needed for replication with the pSC101 origin (Armstrong et al., 1984); rep101 encoding an A56V mutation
   6580..6811    -  rep_origin     R6K γ ori (fragment): γ replication origin from E. coli plasmid R6K; requires the R6K initiator protein pi for replication
   6843..6951    -  oriT           oriT: incP origin of transfer
   7215..7243    +  promoter       Pc promoter: intI1 (promoter lies within the coding sequence); class 1 integron promoter
   7432..7965    +  CDS            GmR: gentamycin acetyltransferase; aacC1; confers resistance to gentamycin
   8079..8181    +  promoter       cat promoter: promoter of the E. coli cat gene encoding chloramphenicol acetyltransferase
   8182..8822    +  CDS            CmR (fragment): chloramphenicol acetyltransferase; cat; confers resistance to chloramphenicol
   8921..418     +  CDS            hfriFP (across the origin): hfriFP is a fluorescent protein published in 2013, derived from Herbaspirillum frisingense.
