[The description below was written by a language model from this plasmid's Addgene catalogue record and pLannotate feature annotations shown in this document.]
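Description:
pAX1_HS∆P2 is a bacterial allelic-exchange plasmid built on the pAX1 backbone and designed to remove the P2 prophage from the chromosome of Escherichia coli strain HS without leaving a selectable marker behind. Its payload is a pair of homology arms matching the chromosomal sequence on either side of the prophage. In the feature table these appear as a block of E. coli genes: fragments of ybjJ and ybjL, the complete rcdA gene and the small RNA RybB. Recombination between these arms and the chromosome would substitute the phage-free junction for the integrated prophage.

Replication depends on the pSC101 origin together with the temperature-sensitive Rep101(Ts) initiator, which carries the A56V mutation. This matches the depositor's note that the plasmid is maintained at 30°C and lost at 37°C, so a temperature shift can be used to select for chromosomal integration or to cure the vector. The annotation also detects partial ColE1/pUC and R6K γ origin sequences, but only as fragments. The catalogue lists the plasmid as high copy, whereas pSC101 is normally a low-copy replicon. An incP oriT allows conjugative transfer from a suitable donor strain into the target bacterium.

Three resistance markers are present: AmpR (β-lactamase) with its own promoter, GmR (aacC1) downstream of the class 1 integron Pc promoter, and a chloramphenicol acetyltransferase gene under the cat promoter. A coding sequence annotated as the fluorescent protein hfriFP spans the sequence origin and is followed by the lambda t0 and rrnB T1 terminators. It could serve as a visual indicator of whether cells still carry the vector backbone, although the record does not state this role or name any dedicated counterselection element.
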