Addgene plasmid #225197: pAX1_HS∆P2
Purpose: Used to create a markerless deletion of the E. coli HS P2 phage
Depositing lab: Travis Wiles. Depositing organization: University of California, Irvine. Publication: Phollow reveals in situ phage transmission dynamics in the zebrafish gut microbiome at single-virion resolution. Ortiz de Ora L, Wiles ET, Zund M, Banuelos MS, Haro-Ramirez N, Suder DS, Ujagar N, Ayala-Angulo J, Trinh C, Knitter C, Gonen S, Nicholas DA, Wiles TJ. Nat Microbiol. 2025 Apr 18. doi: 10.1038/s41564-025-01981-1. PubMed 40251446.
Backbone
  Vector backbone: pAX1
  Vector type: Bacterial Expression
Growth in bacteria
  Bacterial resistance: Ampicillin, Gentamicin and Chloramphenicol
  Growth temperature: 30°C
  Growth strain: DH5alpha
  Copy number: High Copy
Gene/Insert
  Gene/Insert name: P2 phage homology arms
  Species: Escherichia coli
  Cloning method: Other
Terms and licenses: Academic/Nonprofit Terms; Industry Terms: Not Available to Industry
Depositor comments: Plasmid is temperature sensitive and lost when grown at 37°C. Please visit https://doi.org/10.1101/2024.06.12.598711 for bioRxiv preprint.
How to cite: pAX1_HS∆P2 was a gift from Travis Wiles (Addgene plasmid # 225197 ; http://n2t.net/addgene:225197 ; RRID:Addgene_225197)
